Addgene plasmid #234428: pCRISPomyces-2BD
Purpose: Plasmid for Streptomyces containing gene of modified Cas9-BD protein and sequence of sgRNA cloning template
Depositing lab: Min-Kyu Oh. Depositing organization: Korea University. Publication: Engineered CRISPR-Cas9 for Streptomyces sp. genome editing to improve specialized metabolite production. Kim DG, Gu B, Cha Y, Ha J, Lee Y, Kim G, Cho BK, Oh MK. Nat Commun. 2025 Jan 21;16(1):874. doi: 10.1038/s41467-025-56278-y. PubMed 39833194.
Backbone
  Vector backbone: pCRISPomyces-2
  Backbone size w/o insert (bp): 7510
  Total vector size (bp): 11707
  Vector type: Bacterial Expression
Growth in bacteria
  Bacterial resistance: Apramycin, 25 μg/mL
  Growth temperature: 37°C
  Growth strain: DH5alpha
  Copy number: High Copy
Gene/Insert
  Gene/Insert name: Modified Cas9 with polyaspartate linking (alt name: Cas9-BD)
  Species: Synthetic
  Insert size (bp): 4197
  Mutation: Linked polyaspartate using glycine-serine linker
  Cloning method: Gibson Cloning
  Sequencing primers: 5′ GGT AGG CCG ACA GGC TCA TG; 3′ TTC CAG GGG GAA ACG CCT GG
Terms and licenses: Academic/Nonprofit Terms; Industry Terms: Not Available to Industry
Depositor comments: Depositor notes that there are SNPs in pSG5 Rep that cause the following amino acid substitutions: L468H R467Q C354W S215A K165E H144R, but these are not of concern for plasmid function.
How to cite: pCRISPomyces-2BD was a gift from Min-Kyu Oh (Addgene plasmid # 234428 ; http://n2t.net/addgene:234428 ; RRID:Addgene_234428)
