[The description below was written by a language model from this plasmid's Addgene catalogue record and pLannotate feature annotations shown in this document.]
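Description:
pCRISPomyces-2BD is an E. coli–Streptomyces shuttle plasmid for CRISPR-Cas9 genome editing in Streptomyces, built on the pCRISPomyces-2 backbone by Gibson assembly. It is about 11.7 kb. In E. coli it replicates from a high-copy ColE1/pUC-type origin, and in Streptomyces from the pSG5 replicon, represented in the feature table by the pSG5 Rep initiator gene. The depositor notes several amino acid substitutions in Rep that are not considered to affect plasmid function. Selection in both hosts relies on the apramycin resistance gene aac(3)IV. An incP oriT with the adjacent traJ gene (plus a traI fragment) allows the plasmid to be mobilised by conjugation from an E. coli donor carrying the remaining transfer functions.

The payload is Cas9-BD, a synthetic variant of Streptococcus pyogenes Cas9 to which polyaspartate has been attached through a glycine-serine linker. The annotated cas9 reading frame sits downstream of an rpsL ribosomal protein promoter, and an fd terminator fragment lies further downstream. A separate guide RNA cassette follows, in which a gapdh promoter precedes a lacZα stuffer segment with its own lac promoter and operator. After this come the S. pyogenes gRNA scaffold and a lambda t0 terminator. This layout matches the "sgRNA cloning template" named in the record: a protospacer replaces the lacZα segment, which would allow blue/white screening, although the record does not spell out the cloning sites. Several short annotated fragments (lacI, RSF ori, M13 gene VIII, a fluorescent protein fragment) look like backbone remnants or spurious hits rather than functional parts. The associated publication concerns an engineered Cas9 for Streptomyces genome editing aimed at improving specialised metabolite production.
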