Features (pLannotate 1.2.2; 27 found; start..end, strand, type, name):
      1..78      -  CDS            traI (fragment): TRAI6_ECOLX - Experimental evidence at protein level: Swiss-Prot protein existence level 1. The initiation process of transfer DNA synthesis requires the interaction of at least three plasmid-specific components (TraH, I, and J) at the transfer origin resulting in the assembly of a specialised nucleoprotein complex - the relaxosome. Site- and strand-specific cleavage at the transfer origin is dependent on TraI and TraJ. From Escherichia coli.
    116..487     -  CDS            traJ: oriT-recognizing protein; traJ
    520..629     -  oriT           oriT: incP origin of transfer
    769..786     +  misc_feature   MCS (fragment): pUC18/19 multiple cloning site
    787..837     +  CDS            10B (fragment): 10B is a fluorescent protein published in 1996, derived from Aequorea victoria.
    917..1218    +  promoter       rpsL promoter: promoter for the Xylanimonas cellulosilytica ribosomal protein S12 gene
   1267..5367    +  CDS            cas9: CAS9_STRP1 - Also known as csn1 From Streptococcus pyogenes serotype M1.
   5451..5473    -  protein_bind   lac operator (fragment): The lac repressor binds to the lac operator to inhibit transcription in E. coli. This inhibition can be relieved by adding lactose or isopropyl-β-D-thiogalactopyranoside (IPTG). lac repressor encoded by lacI
   5477..5507    -  promoter       lac promoter: promoter for the E. coli lac operon
   5522..5543    -  protein_bind   CAP binding site: CAP binding activates transcription in the presence of cAMP. E. coli catabolite activator protein
   5556..5648    -  CDS            lacI (fragment): lac repressor; lacI; The lac repressor binds to the lac operator to inhibit transcription in E. coli. This inhibition can be relieved by adding lactose or isopropyl-β-D-thiogalactopyranoside (IPTG).
   5650..5730    -  rep_origin     RSF ori (fragment): Plasmids containing the RSF 1030 origin of replication can be propagated in E. coli cells that contain additional plasmids with compatible origins.
   5751..5888    +  CDS            M13 gene VIII (fragment) (sequence withheld): pVIII; VIII; major coat protein
   5895..5929    +  terminator     fd terminator (fragment) (sequence withheld): central terminator from bacteriophage fd (Otsuka and Kunisawa, 1982)
   5930..6214    +  promoter       gapdh promoter: glyceraldehyde-3-phosphate dehydrogenase promoter from Eggerthella lenta
   6247..6402    -  CDS            lacZα (fragment): LacZα fragment of β-galactosidase; lacZ fragment
   6410..6428    +  promoter       T7 promoter: promoter for bacteriophage T7 RNA polymerase
   6437..6460    -  misc_feature   MCS (fragment): pBluescript multiple cloning site
   6476..6494    -  promoter       T3 promoter: promoter for bacteriophage T3 RNA polymerase
   6537..6559    -  protein_bind   lac operator (fragment): The lac repressor binds to the lac operator to inhibit transcription in E. coli. This inhibition can be relieved by adding lactose or isopropyl-β-D-thiogalactopyranoside (IPTG). lac repressor encoded by lacI
   6563..6593    -  promoter       lac promoter: promoter for the E. coli lac operon
   6608..6629    -  protein_bind   CAP binding site: CAP binding activates transcription in the presence of cAMP. E. coli catabolite activator protein
   6672..6747    +  misc_RNA       gRNA scaffold: guide RNA scaffold for the Streptococcus pyogenes CRISPR/Cas9 system
   6769..6803    +  terminator     lambda t0 terminator: minimal transcription terminator from phage lambda (Scholtissek and Grosse, 1987)
   6845..7433    -  rep_origin     ori: high-copy-number ColE1/pMB1/pBR322/pUC origin of replication
   7637..8437    +  CDS            ApmR: aminoglycoside 3-N-acetyltransferase type IV ; aac(3)IV; confers resistance to apramycin (Paget and Davies, 1996)
   9376..10818   -  CDS            pSG5 Rep: replication initiator protein from the Streptomyces ghanaensis plasmid pSG5; rep
>Addgene plasmid #234428 | pCRISPomyces-2BD | addgene full sequence | sequence record 468848 | Addgene NGS Result
ATGCTCGTCGGTGATGTACTTCACCAGCTCCGCGAAGTCGCTCTTCTTGATGGAGCGCATGGGGACGTGC
TTGGCAATCACGCGCACCCCCCGGCCGTTTTAGCGGCTAAAAAAGTCATGGCTCTGCCCTCGGGCGGACC
ACGCCCATCATGACCTTGCCAAGCTCGTCCTGCTTCTCTTCGATCTTCGCCAGCAGGGCGAGGATCGTGG
CATCACCGAACCGCGCCGTGCGCGGGTCGTCGGTGAGCCAGAGTTTCAGCAGGCCGCCCAGGCGGCCCAG
GTCGCCATTGATGCGGGCCAGCTCGCGGACGTGCTCATAGTCCACGACGCCCGTGATTTTGTAGCCCTGG
CCGACGGCCAGCAGGTAGGCCGACAGGCTCATGCCGGCCGCCGCCGCCTTTTCCTCAATCGCTCTTCGTT
CGTCTGGAAGGCAGTACACCTTGATAGGTGGGCTGCCCTTCCTGGTTGGCTTGGTTTCATCAGCCATCCG
CTTGCCCTCATCTGTTACGCCGGCGGTAGCCGGCCAGCCTCGCAGAGCAGGATTCCCGTTGAGCACCGCC
AGGTGCGAATAAGGGACAGTGAAGAAGGAACACCCGCTCGCGGGTGGGCCTACTTCACCTATCCTGCCCG
GCTGACGCCGTTGGATACACCAAGGAAAGTCTACACGAACCCTTTGGCAAAATCCTGTATATCGTGCGAA
AAAGGATGGATATACCGAAAAAATCGCTATAATGACCCCGAAGCAGGGTTATGCAGCGGAAAAGATCCGT
CGACCTGCAGGCATGCGAATTCGTTACCGCTGCTGGTATCACCCACGGTATGGACGAACTGTACAAAGAT
GCATGCCAGTTCTAGCATAACCCTAATGAGTGAGCTAACCTACATTAATTGCGTTGCGCCTTAATTAACG
AAGCTTGCCCTGCAGGCGGAAGTCAGGTAGACACGACTTCCGCTAGTCCTTGCAAGGTCTGCTGACGTGA
GGCGGGGCGGTCGTTTTTGACCGCCCTGCCTTCGTCATGTAGGCTCGCTCGCTGTGCCTGGCGTGTCATC
AGACGCCCAGGTCCCGGTGCCGTGAGGCCCGGGCCATCGAGCCGGTGGTACGTGGCTGCGGTCCCCTTGT
GAGGGCTGCGCGCCGTGTGCTGTCCGGCGCGCACAGCCTTGAATCCACCCGCGGGGGCCGGCCGGTGAGC
GTGAGCTCGAGTAGACGACGGAGACGTAATGGACGACGACGACGACGGCGGCGGCGGCTCCGGGGGCGGG
GGCAGCGACAAGAAGTACAGCATCGGCCTGGCCATCGGCACCAACAGCGTGGGCTGGGCGGTCATCACCG
ACGAGTACAAGGTCCCCTCCAAGAAGTTCAAGGTCCTGGGCAACACCGACCGGCACTCGATCAAGAAGAA
CCTGATCGGCGCCCTGCTCTTCGACAGCGGCGAAACCGCCGAGGCGACCCGCCTGAAGCGGACCGCCCGT
CGCCGCTACACCCGGCGCAAGAACCGCATCTGCTACCTGCAGGAGATCTTCTCCAACGAGATGGCCAAGG
TCGACGACTCGTTCTTCCACCGGCTCGAGGAGAGCTTCCTGGTGGAGGAGGACAAGAAGCACGAGCGCCA
CCCGATCTTCGGCAACATCGTCGACGAGGTGGCCTACCACGAGAAGTACCCCACCATCTACCACCTCCGC
AAGAAGCTGGTCGACTCGACCGACAAGGCGGACCTGCGGCTCATCTACCTGGCCCTCGCGCACATGATCA
AGTTCCGCGGCCACTTCCTCATCGAGGGCGACCTGAACCCGGACAACTCCGACGTCGACAAGCTCTTCAT
CCAGCTGGTGCAGACCTACAACCAGCTGTTCGAGGAGAACCCCATCAACGCCAGCGGCGTCGACGCCAAG
GCGATCCTCTCCGCGCGCCTGAGCAAGTCCCGGCGCCTGGAGAACCTCATCGCCCAGCTGCCGGGCGAGA
AGAAGAACGGCCTCTTCGGCAACCTGATCGCGCTGTCGCTCGGCCTGACCCCCAACTTCAAGAGCAACTT
CGACCTGGCCGAGGACGCGAAGCTCCAGCTGTCCAAGGACACCTACGACGACGACCTGGACAACCTGCTC
GCCCAGATCGGCGACCAGTACGCGGACCTCTTCCTGGCCGCGAAGAACCTCTCGGACGCCATCCTGCTCA
GCGACATCCTGCGGGTCAACACCGAGATCACCAAGGCCCCGCTGTCGGCGAGCATGATCAAGCGGTACGA
CGAGCACCACCAGGACCTGACCCTGCTCAAGGCCCTCGTGCGCCAGCAGCTGCCCGAGAAGTACAAGGAG
ATCTTCTTCGACCAGTCCAAGAACGGCTACGCCGGCTACATCGACGGCGGCGCGTCGCAGGAGGAGTTCT
ACAAGTTCATCAAGCCGATCCTGGAGAAGATGGACGGCACCGAGGAGCTGCTCGTCAAGCTGAACCGCGA
GGACCTGCTCCGCAAGCAGCGGACCTTCGACAACGGCTCCATCCCGCACCAGATCCACCTGGGCGAGCTC
CACGCCATCCTCCGGCGCCAGGAGGACTTCTACCCCTTCCTGAAGGACAACCGCGAGAAGATCGAGAAGA
TCCTGACCTTCCGGATCCCGTACTACGTCGGCCCCCTGGCCCGCGGCAACTCCCGGTTCGCGTGGATGAC
CCGGAAGTCGGAGGAAACCATCACCCCGTGGAACTTCGAGGAGGTCGTGGACAAGGGCGCCTCCGCGCAG
TCGTTCATCGAGCGCATGACCAACTTCGACAAGAACCTCCCGAACGAGAAGGTCCTGCCCAAGCACAGCC
TGCTCTACGAGTACTTCACCGTGTACAACGAGCTGACCAAGGTCAAGTACGTGACCGAGGGCATGCGGAA
GCCGGCCTTCCTGTCCGGCGAGCAGAAGAAGGCGATCGTCGACCTGCTCTTCAAGACCAACCGCAAGGTC
ACCGTGAAGCAGCTGAAGGAGGACTACTTCAAGAAGATCGAGTGCTTCGACTCCGTCGAGATCTCGGGCG
TGGAGGACCGCTTCAACGCCTCCCTGGGCACCTACCACGACCTGCTCAAGATCATCAAGGACAAGGACTT
CCTCGACAACGAGGAGAACGAGGACATCCTGGAGGACATCGTCCTCACCCTGACCCTCTTCGAGGACCGC
GAGATGATCGAGGAGCGGCTCAAGACCTACGCCCACCTGTTCGACGACAAGGTGATGAAGCAGCTGAAGC
GGCGCCGGTACACCGGCTGGGGCCGCCTCTCCCGGAAGCTGATCAACGGCATCCGGGACAAGCAGAGCGG
CAAGACCATCCTGGACTTCCTCAAGTCCGACGGCTTCGCCAACCGCAACTTCATGCAGCTCATCCACGAC
GACTCGCTGACCTTCAAGGAGGACATCCAGAAGGCCCAGGTGTCCGGCCAGGGCGACAGCCTCCACGAGC
ACATCGCCAACCTGGCGGGCTCCCCGGCGATCAAGAAGGGCATCCTCCAGACCGTCAAGGTCGTGGACGA
GCTGGTCAAGGTGATGGGCCGCCACAAGCCCGAGAACATCGTGATCGAGATGGCCCGGGAGAACCAGACC
ACCCAGAAGGGCCAGAAGAACTCCCGCGAGCGGATGAAGCGCATCGAGGAGGGCATCAAGGAGCTCGGCT
CGCAGATCCTGAAGGAGCACCCGGTCGAGAACACCCAGCTCCAGAACGAGAAGCTGTACCTCTACTACCT
GCAGAACGGCCGCGACATGTACGTGGACCAGGAGCTCGACATCAACCGGCTGAGCGACTACGACGTCGAC
CACATCGTGCCGCAGTCCTTCCTGAAGGACGACTCGATCGACAACAAGGTCCTGACCCGCTCCGACAAGA
ACCGGGGCAAGTCCGACAACGTGCCCTCGGAGGAGGTCGTGAAGAAGATGAAGAACTACTGGCGCCAGCT
GCTCAACGCCAAGCTCATCACCCAGCGCAAGTTCGACAACCTGACCAAGGCCGAGCGGGGCGGCCTGTCG
GAGCTCGACAAGGCGGGCTTCATCAAGCGCCAGCTCGTCGAAACCCGGCAGATCACCAAGCACGTGGCCC
AGATCCTGGACAGCCGGATGAACACCAAGTACGACGAGAACGACAAGCTGATCCGCGAGGTCAAGGTGAT
CACCCTCAAGAGCAAGCTGGTGTCCGACTTCCGCAAGGACTTCCAGTTCTACAAGGTCCGGGAGATCAAC
AACTACCACCACGCCCACGACGCGTACCTGAACGCCGTCGTGGGCACCGCGCTGATCAAGAAGTACCCGA
AGCTGGAGTCCGAGTTCGTCTACGGCGACTACAAGGTCTACGACGTGCGCAAGATGATCGCCAAGTCGGA
GCAGGAGATCGGCAAGGCCACCGCGAAGTACTTCTTCTACAGCAACATCATGAACTTCTTCAAGACCGAG
ATCACCCTGGCCAACGGCGAGATCCGCAAGCGGCCCCTGATCGAAACCAACGGCGAAACCGGCGAGATCG
TCTGGGACAAGGGCCGCGACTTCGCCACCGTCCGGAAGGTGCTGTCCATGCCGCAGGTCAACATCGTCAA
GAAAACCGAGGTGCAGACCGGCGGCTTCAGCAAGGAGTCCATCCTCCCCAAGCGCAACTCGGACAAGCTG
ATCGCCCGGAAGAAGGACTGGGACCCGAAGAAGTACGGCGGCTTCGACAGCCCCACCGTCGCCTACTCCG
TGCTGGTCGTGGCGAAGGTCGAGAAGGGCAAGAGCAAGAAGCTGAAGTCCGTGAAGGAGCTGCTCGGCAT
CACCATCATGGAGCGCTCCTCGTTCGAGAAGAACCCGATCGACTTCCTGGAGGCCAAGGGCTACAAGGAG
GTCAAGAAGGACCTCATCATCAAGCTGCCCAAGTACTCGCTGTTCGAGCTCGAGAACGGCCGCAAGCGGA
TGCTCGCCAGCGCGGGCGAGCTGCAGAAGGGCAACGAGCTGGCCCTCCCGTCCAAGTACGTCAACTTCCT
GTACCTCGCGTCCCACTACGAGAAGCTGAAGGGCTCGCCCGAGGACAACGAGCAGAAGCAGCTCTTCGTG
GAGCAGCACAAGCACTACCTGGACGAGATCATCGAGCAGATCTCGGAGTTCAGCAAGCGGGTCATCCTGG
CCGACGCGAACCTCGACAAGGTGCTGTCCGCCTACAACAAGCACCGCGACAAGCCGATCCGGGAGCAGGC
GGAGAACATCATCCACCTGTTCACCCTCACCAACCTGGGCGCCCCCGCCGCGTTCAAGTACTTCGACACC
ACCATCGACCGCAAGCGGTACACCAGCACCAAGGAGGTCCTCGACGCGACCCTGATCCACCAGTCCATCA
CCGGCCTGTACGAAACCCGCATCGACCTCTCCCAGCTCGGCGGCGACTCGGGGGGGGGGGGGAGCGGCGG
GGGGGGCGACGACGACGACGACTGAAATTCGTAATCATGTCATAGCTGTTTCCTGTGTGAAATTGTTATC
CGCTCACAATTCCACACAACATACGAGCCGGAAGCATAAAGTGTAAAGCCTGGGGTGCCTAATGAGTGAG
CTAACTCACATTAATTGCGTTGCGCTCACTGCCCGCTTTCCAGTCGGGAAACCTGTCGTGCCAGCTGCAT
TAATGAATCGGCCAACGCGCGGGGAGAGGCGGTTTGCGTATTGGGCGCTCTTCCGCTTCCTCGCTCACTG
ACTCGCTGCGCTCGGTCGTTCGGCTGCGGCGAGCGGTATCAGCTCACTCAAAGGCGGTAACAATTCAGAT
CTACGCGTTC
[179 nt withheld, positions 5751-5929]
GCTGCTCCTTCGGTCGGACGTGCGTCTACGGGCACCTTACCGCAGCCGTCGGCTGTGCGACACGGACGGA
TCGGGCGAACTGGCCGATGCTGGGAGAAGCGCGCTGCTGTACGGCGCGCACCGGGTGCGGAGCCCCTCGG
CGAGCGGTGTGAAACTTCTGTGAATGGCCTGTTCGGTTGCTTTTTTTATACGGCTGCCAGATAAGGCTTG
CAGCATCTGGGCGGCTACCGCTATGATCGGGGCGTTCCTGCAATTCTTAGTGCGAGTATCTGAAAGGGGA
TACGCAAGTCTTCTCAGCCGCTACAGGGCGCGTCCCATTCGCCATTCAGGCTGCGCAACTGTTGGGAAGG
GCGATCGGTGCGGGCCTCTTCGCTATTACGCCAGCTGGCGAAAGGGGGATGTGCTGCAAGGCGATTAAGT
TGGGTAACGCCAGGGTTTTCCCAGTCACGACGTTGTAAAACGACGGCCAGTGAGCGCGCGTAATACGACT
CACTATAGGGCGAATTGGGTACCGGGCCCCCCCTCGAGGTCCTCCAGCTTTTGTTCCCTTTAGTGAGGGT
TAATTGCGCGCTTGGCGTAATCATGGTCATAGCTGTTTCCTGTGTGAAATTGTTATCCGCTCACAATTCC
ACACAACATACGAGCCGGAAGCATAAAGTGTAAAGCCTGGGGTGCCTAATGAGTGAGCTAACTCACATTA
ATTGCGTTGCGCTCACTGCCCGCTTTCCACCGGTGAAGACATGTTTTAGAGCTAGAAATAGCAAGTTAAA
ATAAGGCTAGTCCGTTATCAACTTGAAAAAGTGGCACCGAGTCGGTGCTTTTTACTCCATCTGGATTTGT
TCAGAACGCTCGGTTGCCGCCGGGCGTTTTTTATCTAGAGGCCAGGAACCGTAAAAAGGCCGCGTTGCTG
GCGTTTTTCCATAGGCTCCGCCCCCCTGACGAGCATCACAAAAATCGACGCTCAAGTCAGAGGTGGCGAA
ACCCGACAGGACTATAAAGATACCAGGCGTTTCCCCCTGGAAGCTCCCTCGTGCGCTCTCCTGTTCCGAC
CCTGCCGCTTACCGGATACCTGTCCGCCTTTCTCCCTTCGGGAAGCGTGGCGCTTTCTCATAGCTCACGC
TGTAGGTATCTCAGTTCGGTGTAGGTCGTTCGCTCCAAGCTGGGCTGTGTGCACGACCCCCCCGTTCAGC
CCGACCGCTGCGCCTTATCCGGTAACTATCGTCTTGAGTCCAACCCGGTAAGACACGACTTATCGCCACT
GGCAGCAGCCACTGGTAACAGGATTAGCAGAGCGAGGTATGTAGGCGGTGCTACAGAGTTCTTGAAGTGG
TGGCCTAACTACGGCTACACTAGAAGAACAGTATTTGGTATCTGCGCTCTGCTGAAGCCAGTTACCTTCG
GAAAAAGAGTTGGTAGCTCTTGATCCGGCAAACAAACCACCGCTGGTAGCGGTGGTTTTTTTGTTTGCAA
GCAGCAGATTACGCGCAGAAAAAAAGGATCTCAAGAAGATCCTTTGATCTTTTCTACGGGGTCTGACGCT
CAGTGGAACGAAAACTCACGTTAAGGGATTTTGGTCATGAGATTATCAAAAAGGATCTTCACCTAGATCC
TTTTGGTTCATGTGCAGCTCCATCAGCAAAAGGGGATGATAAGTTTATCACCACCGACTATTTGCAACAG
TGCCGTTGATCGTGCTATGATCGACTGATGTCATCAGCGGTGGAGTGCAATGTCGTGCAATACGAATGGC
GAAAAGCCGAGCTCATCGGTCAGCTTCTCAACCTTGGGGTTACCCCCGGCGGTGTGCTGCTGGTCCACAG
CTCCTTCCGTAGCGTCCGGCCCCTCGAAGATGGGCCACTTGGACTGATCGAGGCCCTGCGTGCTGCGCTG
GGTCCGGGAGGGACGCTCGTCATGCCCTCGTGGTCAGGTCTGGACGACGAGCCGTTCGATCCTGCCACGT
CGCCCGTTACACCGGACCTTGGAGTTGTCTCTGACACATTCTGGCGCCTGCCAAATGTAAAGCGCAGCGC
CCATCCATTTGCCTTTGCGGCAGCGGGGCCACAGGCAGAGCAGATCATCTCTGATCCATTGCCCCTGCCA
CCTCACTCGCCCGCAAGCCCGGTCGCCCGTGTCCATGAACTCGATGGGCAGGTACTTCTCCTCGGCGTGG
GACACGATGCCAACACGACGCTGCATCTTGCCGAGTTGATGGCAAAGGTTCCCTATGGGGTGCCGAGACA
CTGCACCATTCTTCAGGATGGCAAGTTGGTACGCGTCGATTATCTCGAGAATGACCACTGCTGTGAGCGC
TTTGCCTTGGCGGACAGGTGGCTCAAGGAGAAGAGCCTTCAGAAGGAAGGTCCAGTCGGTCATGCCTTTG
CTCGGTTGATCCGCTCCCGCGACATTGTGGCGACAGCCCTGGGTCAACTGGGCCGAGATCCGTTGATCTT
CCTGCATCCGCCAGAGGCGGGATGCGAAGAATGCGATGCCGCTCGCCAGTCGATTGGCTGAGCTCATGAG
CGGAGAACGAGATGACGTTGGAGGGGCAAGGTCGCGCTGATTGCTGGGGCAACACGTGGAGCGGATCGGG
GATTGTCTTTCTTCAGCTCGCTGATGATATGCTGACGCTCAATGCCGTTTGGCCTCCGACTAACGAAAAT
CCCGCATTTGGACGGCTGATCCGATTGGCACGGCGGACGGCGAATGGCGGAGCAGACGCTCGTCCGGGGG
CAATGAGATATGAAAAAGCCTGAACTCACCGCGACGTATCGATGTCGAGGTTCCTCAGGGGAGCCACCCC
AGAGAAGCCCTCGGAGCTGAGCGGAGCTATTTCCAAAGCCATGCCAGCTAGAGACAGTGCACACCGCCAA
GCATCTGCAAAACCCTCGCCTGGAGGGAAAGTGCAATGTACGTACGCTGGTTTCCCTCCAGAAAGGGATT
CTGCGGCTTCTCAACTTTGGAAGAAGAGGCGGAACGAACTGCTGTTTCAGCCTACTCATGTGAGGAGGCT
GGTCCTTTACCCTGATGCCCGAGGGCATCAGGGTAAAGGACCAGCCTCGCCAACTAGGAGCGCTACCAAG
GCGAACACAACCCAGGACTTGGTAGAACCCTTCGCCGGAGAAGTTCAGACTCATCGGCATGAGCACCCCT
CGCCGCGCACTCGGCACCGGTCCGTCGACCACCACCAGGACGTCGTTGTCGACGTCGGCCCCGCGGCTCC
TGCCCGCCGAACGCGTCGTCGTCGACGGCCTGGTGCTCATCGACGAGCACCCGGAGCCAGGTGAAAAGCG
CCGGCGGACGCTCGGACTGGGCGCGGGATTCCAGCAGTAACCCAGGTCCGCCGGCCACCTCACGGCAGGC
AGACCCTCGGCTTTCGCGCCGGGACCGCCATGAGACCGCCACCCGGATGTCCGGGGTGGCGGTCTCATGG
CGGTCCCTCAGCGGCCCTACGCGACCGCTGTGTCGACGCGGAGGCAGTCTCCGGGGTGCTGGCCCCAGGG
CTGGAGTACCGGGGCGAGCTTGCCCTTGCAGCGGCGGCACACGGGCGACGCGGCGCCGGGCGGGGGAGTC
TTGACGTCGACGGTGACCGGCTTCGGCTTCAGGCGCTTCCGAAGGCTGATCGTCGGGCGGATCGCCTCCT
TCTTCGGCTGACGCACTCGGTCGAGCGAAGCGGCCAGCTCCTCCGTGCGGGCCTCGTTGGCCTTCCGGCG
CGCCTCGCGGAAAGCAGCTTCCTCCTCGGACATGACCTCGAACCTCATCTGGTCAGCGTCAAGGTCGCCC
GGCGCGGCCGGCGCTTCCGGGGCGGGCGGGTCCAGGACGTCCTTGCCCCACACCAGGCCCCAGGACTCGA
CGAGCCGCCGGACGCCCGGTAGGCCGTACGTCTCGGCGACCTTGATGAGGTCGAGGCGACGTCCGGCGAC
GCGGGCGATGTATCGGTACCAGATGTAGGCCGGGATGACCGCGATGGCGACCAGGCCCTCGGTGTCGTCG
GTGATCTCCTCCTCGGTGCGGACGTCCTGCTGGATGCCGAGTTCCTTGATCAGCCGGTTCAGGTTCTGCG
ACCGGTAGTGCTTGCGGACCTGGAACACGCCGAACTCGCGCTCGCGGTACTTCTCGACGAACGGGCCGGG
CCGACGAAGCCGCTGCAGCTCGGCGGCCGCCGCGTCGCCCAGGTCGAGCGGTCCCATGCGGTCGTCGCCG
CGACCGGCCTTGAAGTTCTGTCCGGCCAGCTCCAGGCCGATCTTGGCGACGCCGCCCTTGGTCTTGTCGC
CGTCCTTGTAGAGGTAGCGGGCCTGCTTGCCCGCATCGCCGTCAGCGGCGTCCGCGCCGTTGAGTGGGCG
CACGTCGGTGCCGTGGCCCTTGCCCTCACAGGAGCAACCGGGCCGGTCGCACGTCTCGCTGACGGTGTAG
CCGCCCGCGGATTCGACCCCGGCGGCCCAGGCTCCGGCGAGTGCGTCGCGGAACGCGGCCTGGGCGTCCG
GGCCGAGCACCTCGCGGGTGACCCAGAGCGTGTGCCAGTGCAGGTGCCAGCCGGAGCCCCAGCCGAAGGT
GTCCTCGAAGGCCCGCTCGTAGCCGATGATCCCGAAGTCGTCGCGCATCGTGCGCCAGCGGCGGCCGGAC
GAGCCGTACGCGCCCTTCCAGCCGTCGTGCAAGACCGCGACCAGGCCGTGCCGCATTCCCTTGCGGACGG
TGCCGAACGCCATGCGCTCGAAGTGGCGCAACGTGTTCGTGCCAAGGTGCAGCCCGTACCCGGCGTCCGC
GAGACCGTCGGCGGCGAGCTGCACGTTCGAGCCCCGTACGGCCAGGATGCGGCTCATGCACCACGGGCAG
GTGTGGACGTTGTTGCAGCGGCACGTGTTGCCCCACGTCGCCTCGCCCGGCTTCCACATCAGCTCGGCCG
TCCCGGCAGTGAGCCGGGTCCCGCAGCCCTTGAACGCCTCGTTCAGCGACACCGTCTGGTGCCGGTCCCG
CCGGGCGAACCGCTCGTCGCGCGGGTCCTCCCGCCCGGCTGTCGCGGCACCCTCGTTTGGGGTAGAACCC
GTTCCAGTTACAGCGCTCTGACCTGCAGTGGACGGAGATTTTCCCTTACTACTAAAGCCCGCGTCCGGAT
TACCCGCTGTAGTCGTGCTTGCTACGCTGCGTGACTGGTCCGCAATGAGACGCTTTGCGCGCTTTCGGCA
GGCGTCCGAGCAGTAGATTTTGGGGCGCTTCCCGGGGATGTGGACGATCGGGGTGCCGCAGTGGCACTTC
GGTCCGGCGGGGCGCGGTGGTGTCGACGCGCTGTTCTCTCGTACGCTCGTCACAGAGCAAACGTCCTCAC
TCGGCATGCTGCGCCGGTTCGGGGGCGGCGAGCCCGGGAGGCCAATCCCGGGCTCGTGCCATTTCTGGGT
CCTGTTGATCCTGGCATTGGTGTGGCCGTTCATTGCCCCTGCTCGCTCCTGACGCGCCGATAGACGTCCG
ATACGCCCGGTGCTGGTGGGATTTGATAGGTCGGAAGAAGCCCCGCCCGGGCCTGGGCGGGGCTTCCTGT
GCGTCAGGACCTCCTCGTCGTGAGCCTCTTCGGCCTATGGACGGAGTGACCTCGTGATCCGTTACAGCCG
CGCGCGCTCGCGTAGAGCGGTCTCATCAGTTCCACGAACGGTCCTCTTCGCAGATCAGGGCGTTGGGGCG
GAGTCTCACCAAGGACTACGTCTGCTGGCGATTTCCGTTACACCCCGGGCGGTGGCCGGCGCACACGCGC
GCCCGCGTTGGGCAGTGCAGAAAGTGCAGAAACCTAG
